Addgene plasmid #19680: pGC49
Depositing lab: Jane Hubbard. Depositing organization: NYU Grossman School of Medicine. Publication: A "FLP-Out" system for controlled gene expression in Caenorhabditis elegans. Voutev R, Hubbard EJ. Genetics. 2008 Sep;180(1):103-19. doi: 10.1534/genetics.108.090274. PubMed 18723890.
Backbone
  Vector backbone: L4440
  Vector type: RNAi ; Gateway destination vector
Growth in bacteria
  Bacterial resistance: Chloramphenicol and Ampicillin, 25 & 100 μg/mL
  Growth temperature: 37°C
  Growth strain: DB3.1
  Growth instructions: DB3.1 cells
  Copy number: High Copy
Gene/Insert
  Gene/Insert name: Gateway(R1-R2)-L4440
  Species: C. elegans (nematode)
  Cloning method: Gateway Cloning
  Sequencing primers: 5′ N/A; 3′ M13F
Terms and licenses: Academic/Nonprofit Terms; Industry Terms: Not Available to Industry
How to cite: pGC49 was a gift from Jane Hubbard (Addgene plasmid # 19680 ; http://n2t.net/addgene:19680 ; RRID:Addgene_19680)
