[The description below was written by a language model from this plasmid's Addgene catalogue record and pLannotate feature annotations shown in this document.]
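Description:
pGC49 is a Gateway destination version of L4440, the double-T7 feeding vector widely used for RNA interference in Caenorhabditis elegans. The roughly 4.4 kb plasmid keeps the L4440 backbone elements: a high-copy ColE1/pUC-type origin for replication in E. coli, an ampicillin resistance gene (β-lactamase) with its own promoter, an f1 phage origin, and remnants of the pBluescript multiple cloning site and lacZα fragment. Its defining feature is a pair of T7 promoters in convergent orientation flanking the cloning region, so that any sequence placed between them is transcribed from both strands by T7 RNA polymerase to produce double-stranded RNA.

Between the two T7 promoters sits a Gateway attR1–attR2 cassette rather than a gene fragment. The cassette carries a chloramphenicol acetyltransferase gene (CmR) and the ccdB gyrase toxin gene, preceded by a fragment of ccdA. In an LR recombination reaction, an entry clone bearing a C. elegans sequence of interest exchanges with this cassette. Loss of ccdB then allows recombinant plasmids to survive in standard E. coli strains, providing negative selection against unreacted vector. Because the empty destination vector encodes ccdB, it is maintained in a ccdB-tolerant strain (DB3.1) under dual chloramphenicol and ampicillin selection.

The record lists no target gene: the "insert" is the Gateway cassette itself. The plasmid serves as a recipient for rapidly building RNAi clones by recombination rather than restriction cloning. It was deposited in connection with work on a FLP-out system for controlled gene expression in C. elegans.
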