Features (pLannotate 1.2.2; 15 found; start..end, strand, type, name):
     19..37      +  promoter       T7 promoter: promoter for bacteriophage T7 RNA polymerase
     61..179     +  protein_bind   attR1: mutant version of attR; recombination site for the Gateway® LR reaction LR Clonase™
    210..240     +  promoter       lac UV5 promoter: E. coli lac promoter with an "up" mutation
    264..293     +  promoter       cat promoter (fragment): promoter of the E. coli cat gene encoding chloramphenicol acetyltransferase
    294..974     +  CDS            CmR: chloramphenicol acetyltransferase confers resistance to chloramphenicol
   1131..1289    +  CDS            ccdA (fragment): CCDA_ECO57 - Also known as H, letA. Experimental evidence at protein level: Swiss-Prot protein existence level 1. Antitoxin component of a type II toxin-antitoxin (TA) system which inhibits the post-segregational killing (PSK) of plasmid-free cells, also referred to as a plasmid addiction system. Binds to and blocks the activity of CcdB; will also remove bound CcdB protein from the CcdB-GyrA complex by forming a CcdA-CcdB complex, a process termed rejuvenation. Functions as a transcriptional corepressor for the ccdAB operon, repression also requires CcdB (By similarity). From Escherichia coli
   1294..1599    +  CDS            ccdB: CcdB, a bacterial toxin that poisons DNA gyrase; ccdB; Plasmids containing the ccdB gene cannot be propagated in standard E. coli strains.
   1640..1764    -  protein_bind   attR2: mutant version of attR; recombination site for the Gateway® LR reaction LR Clonase™
   1764..1814    +  misc_feature   MCS (fragment): pBluescript multiple cloning site
   1823..1841    -  promoter       T7 promoter: promoter for bacteriophage T7 RNA polymerase
   1849..2004    +  CDS            lacZα (fragment): LacZα fragment of β-galactosidase; lacZ fragment
   2009..2437    +  rep_origin     f1 ori (sequence partly withheld): f1 bacteriophage origin of replication; arrow indicates direction of (+) strand synthesis
   2490..2594    +  promoter       AmpR promoter: bla
   2595..3455    +  CDS            AmpR: β-lactamase; bla; confers resistance to ampicillin, carbenicillin, and related antibiotics
   3626..4214    +  rep_origin     ori: high-copy-number ColE1/pMB1/pBR322/pUC origin of replication
>Addgene plasmid #19680 | pGC49 | depositor full sequence | sequence record 9312 | Author sequence
AACCTGGCTTATCGAAATTAATACGACTCACTATAGGGAGACCGGCAGATCTGATATCAAACAAGTTTGT
ACAAAAAAGCTGAACGAGAAACGTAAAATGATATAAATATCAATATATTAAATTAGATTTTGCATAAAAA
ACAGACTACATAATACTGTAAAACACAACATATCCAGTCCTATGGGCGGCCGCATTAGGCACCCCAGGCT
TTACACTTTATGCTTCCGGCTCGTATAATGTGTGGATTTTGAGTTAGGATCCGTCGAGATTTTCAGGAGC
TAAGGAAGCTAAAATGGAGAAAAAAATCACTGGATATACCACCGTTGATATATCCCAATGGCATCGTAAA
GAACATTTTGAGGCATTTCAGTCAGTTGCTCAATGTACCTATAACCAGACCGTTCAGCTGGATATTACGG
CCTTTTTAAAGACCGTAAAGAAAAATAAGCACAAGTTTTATCCGGCCTTTATTCACATTCTTGCCCGCCT
GATGAATGCTCATCCGGAATTCCGTATGGCAATGAAAGACGGTGAGCTGGTGATATGGGATAGTGTTCAC
CCTTGTTACACCGTTTTCCATGAGCAAACTGAAACGTTTTCATCGCTCTGGAGTGAATACCACGACGATT
TCCGGCAGTTTCTACACATATATTCGCAAGATGTGGCGTGTTACGGTGAAAACCTGGCCTATTTCCCTAA
AGGGTTTATTGAGAATATGTTTTTCGTCTCAGCCAATCCCTGGGTGAGTTTCACCAGTTTTGATTTAAAC
GTGGCCAATATGGACAACTTCTTCGCCCCCGTTTTCACCATGGGCAAATATTATACGCAAGGCGACAAGG
TGCTGATGCCGCTGGCGATTCAGGTTCATCATGCCGTTTGTGATGGCTTCCATGTCGGCAGAATGCTTAA
TGAATTACAACAGTACTGCGATGAGTGGCAGGCGGGGCGTAATCTAGAGGATCCGGCTTACTAAAAGCCA
GATAACAGTATGCGTATTTGCGCGCTGATTTTTGCGGTATAAGAATATATACTGATATGTATACCCGAAG
TATGTCAAAAAGAGGTATGCTATGAAGCAGCGTATTACAGTGACAGTTGACAGCGACAGCTATCAGTTGC
TCAAGGCATATATGATGTCAATATCTCCGGTCTGGTAAGCACAACCATGCAGAATGAAGCCCGTCGTCTG
CGTGCCGAACGCTGGAAAGCGGAAAATCAGGAAGGGATGGCTGAGGTCGCCCGGTTTATTGAAATGAACG
GCTCTTTTGCTGACGAGAACAGGGGCTGGTGAAATGCAGTTTAAGGTTTACACCTATAAAAGAGAGAGCC
GTTATCGTCTGTTTGTGGATGTACAGAGTGATATTATTGACACGCCCGGGCGACGGATGGTGATCCCCCT
GGCCAGTGCACGTCTGCTGTCAGATAAAGTCCCCCGTGAACTTTACCCGGTGGTGCATATCGGGGATGAA
AGCTGGCGCATGATGACCACCGATATGGCCAGTGTGCCGGTCTCCGTTATCGGGGAAGAAGTGGCTGATC
TCAGCCACCGCGAAAATGACATCAAAAACGCCATTAACCTGATGTTCTGGGGAATATAAATGTCAGGCTC
CCTTATACACAGCCAGTCTGCAGGTCGACCATAGTGACTGGATATGTTGTGTTTTACAGTATTATGTAGT
CTGTTTTTTATGCAAAATCTAATTTAATATATTGATATTTATATCATTTTACGTTTCTCGTTCAGCTTTC
TTGTACAAAGTGGTTCGATATCAAGCTTATCGATACCGTCGACCTCGAGGGGGGGCCCGGTACCCAATTC
GCCCTATAGTGAGTCGTATTACGCGCGCTCACTGGCCGTCGTTTTACAACGTCGTGACTGGGAAAACCCT
GGCGTTACCCAACTTAATCGCCTTGCAGCACATCCCCCTTTCGCCAGCTGGCGTAATAGCGAAGAGGCCC
GCACCGATCGCCCTTCCCAACAGTTGCGCAGCCTGAATGGCGAATGGG
[124 nt withheld, positions 2009-2132]
C
[91 nt withheld, positions 2134-2224]
A
[49 nt withheld, positions 2226-2274]
CCTTTGACGTTGGAGTCCACGTTCTTT
[37 nt withheld, positions 2302-2338]
ACCCTATCTCGGTCTATTCTTTTGATTTATAAGGGATTTTGCCGATTTCGGCCTATTGGTTAAAAAATGA
GCTGATTTAACAAAAATTTAACGCGAATTTTAACAAAATATTAACGCTTACAATTTAGGTGGCACTTTTC
GGGGAAATGTGCGCGGAACCCCTATTTGTTTATTTTTCTAAATACATTCAAATATGTATCCGCTCATGAG
ACAATAACCCTGATAAATGCTTCAATAATATTGAAAAAGGAAGAGTATGAGTATTCAACATTTCCGTGTC
GCCCTTATTCCCTTTTTTGCGGCATTTTGCCTTCCTGTTTTTGCTCACCCAGAAACGCTGGTGAAAGTAA
AAGATGCTGAAGATCAGTTGGGTGCACGAGTGGGTTACATCGAACTGGATCTCAACAGCGGTAAGATCCT
TGAGAGTTTTCGCCCCGAAGAACGTTTTCCAATGATGAGCACTTTTAAAGTTCTGCTATGTGGCGCGGTA
TTATCCCGTATTGACGCCGGGCAAGAGCAACTCGGTCGCCGCATACACTATTCTCAGAATGACTTGGTTG
AGTACTCACCAGTCACAGAAAAGCATCTTACGGATGGCATGACAGTAAGAGAATTATGCAGTGCTGCCAT
AACCATGAGTGATAACACTGCGGCCAACTTACTTCTGACAACGATCGGAGGACCGAAGGAGCTAACCGCT
TTTTTGCACAACATGGGGGATCATGTAACTCGCCTTGATCGTTGGGAACCGGAGCTGAATGAAGCCATAC
CAAACGACGAGCGTGACACCACGATGCCTGTAGCAATGGCAACAACGTTGCGCAAACTATTAACTGGCGA
ACTACTTACTCTAGCTTCCCGGCAACAATTAATAGACTGGATGGAGGCGGATAAAGTTGCAGGACCACTT
CTGCGCTCGGCCCTTCCGGCTGGCTGGTTTATTGCTGATAAATCTGGAGCCGGTGAGCGTGGGTCTCGCG
GTATCATTGCAGCACTGGGGCCAGATGGTAAGCCCTCCCGTATCGTAGTTATCTACACGACGGGGAGTCA
GGCAACTATGGATGAACGAAATAGACAGATCGCTGAGATAGGTGCCTCACTGATTAAGCATTGGTAACTG
TCAGACCAAGTTTACTCATATATACTTTAGATTGATTTAAAACTTCATTTTTAATTTAAAAGGATCTAGG
TGAAGATCCTTTTTGATAATCTCATGACCAAAATCCCTTAACGTGAGTTTTCGTTCCACTGAGCGTCAGA
CCCCGTAGAAAAGATCAAAGGATCTTCTTGAGATCCTTTTTTTCTGCGCGTAATCTGCTGCTTGCAAACA
AAAAAACCACCGCTACCAGCGGTGGTTTGTTTGCCGGATCAAGAGCTACCAACTCTTTTTCCGAAGGTAA
CTGGCTTCAGCAGAGCGCAGATACCAAATACTGTCCTTCTAGTGTAGCCGTAGTTAGGCCACCACTTCAA
GAACTCTGTAGCACCGCCTACATACCTCGCTCTGCTAATCCTGTTACCAGTGGCTGCTGCCAGTGGCGAT
AAGTCGTGTCTTACCGGGTTGGACTCAAGACGATAGTTACCGGATAAGGCGCAGCGGTCGGGCTGAACGG
GGGGTTCGTGCACACAGCCCAGCTTGGAGCGAACGACCTACACCGAACTGAGATACCTACAGCGTGAGCT
ATGAGAAAGCGCCACGCTTCCCGAAGGGAGAAAGGCGGACAGGTATCCGGTAAGCGGCAGGGTCGGAACA
GGAGAGCGCACGAGGGAGCTTCCAGGGGGAAACGCCTGGTATCTTTATAGTCCTGTCGGGTTTCGCCACC
TCTGACTTGAGCGTCGATTTTTGTGATGCTCGTCAGGGGGGCGGAGCCTATGGAAAAACGCCAGCAACGC
GGCCTTTTTACGGTTCCTGGCCTTTTGCTGGCCTTTTGCTCACATGTTCTTTCCTGCGTTATCCCCTGAT
TCTGTGGATAACCGTATTACCGCCTTTGAGTGAGCTGATACCGCTCGCCGCAGCCGAACGACCGAGCGCA
GCGAGTCAGTGAGCGAGGAAGC
