>Addgene plasmid #19680 | pGC49 | addgene partial sequence | sequence record 25505 | 19680 with pBluescriptKS
TGAACGAGAAACGTAAAATGATATAAATATCAATATATTAAATTAGATTTTGCATAAAAAACAGACTACA
TAATACTGTAAAACACAACATATCCAGTCACTATGGTCGACCTGCAGACTGGCTGTGTATAAGGGAGCCT
GACATTTATATTCCCCAGAACATCAGGTTAATGGCGTTTTTGATGTCATTTTCGCGGTGGCTGAGATCAG
CCACTTCTTCCCCGATAACGGAGACCGGCACACTGGCCATATCGGTGGTCATCATGCGCCAGCTTTCATC
CCCGATATGCACCACCGGGTAAAGTTCACGGGGGACTTTATCTGACAGCAGACGTGCACTGGCCAGGGGG
ATCACCATCCGTCGCCCGGGCGTGTCAATAATATCACTCTGTACATCCACAAACAGACGATAACGGCTCT
CTCTTTTATAGGTGTAAACCTTAAACTGCATTTCACCAGCCCCTGTTCTCGTCAGCAAAAGAGCCGTTCA
TTTCAATAAACCGGGCGACCTCAGCCATCCCTTCCTGATTTTCCGCTTTCCAGCGTTCGGCACGCAGACG
ACGGGCTTCATTCTGCATGGTTGTGCTTACCAGACCGGAGATATTGACATCATATATGCCTTGAGCAACT
GAT
